LOCUS       Exported 3174 bp ds-DNA circular SYN 12-MAY-2021
DEFINITION  Module C, Promoter: TaU6, Gene: Esp3I ccdb cassette for single gRNA
            spacer cloning (+ BaeI site for GT donor cloning), Terminator: Pol
            III.
ACCESSION   .
VERSION     .
KEYWORDS    pMOD_C2518
SOURCE      synthetic DNA construct
  ORGANISM  synthetic DNA construct
REFERENCE   1 (bases 1 to 3174)
  AUTHORS   Cermak T, Curtin SJ, Gil-Humanes J, Cegan R, Kono TJY, Konecna E,
            Belanto JJ, Starker CG, Mathre JW, Greenstein RL, Voytas DF
  TITLE     A multi-purpose toolkit to enable advanced genome engineering in
            plants.
  JOURNAL   Plant Cell. 2017 May 18. pii: tpc.00922.2016. doi:
            10.1105/tpc.16.00922.
  PUBMED    28522548
REFERENCE   2 (bases 1 to 3174)
  AUTHORS   .
  TITLE     Direct Submission
  JOURNAL   Exported May 12, 2021 from SnapGene Server 1.1.58
            http://www.snapgene.com
FEATURES             Location/Qualifiers
     source          1..3174
                     /organism="synthetic DNA construct"
                     /mol_type="other DNA"
     rep_origin      80..668
                     /direction=RIGHT
                     /label=ori
                     /note="high-copy-number ColE1/pMB1/pBR322/pUC origin of
                     replication"
     primer_bind     569..588
                     /label=pBR322ori-F
                     /note="pBR322 origin, forward primer"
     primer_bind     822..839
                     /label=L4440
                     /note="L4440 vector, forward primer"
     CDS             complement(1240..1545)
                     /codon_start=1
                     /gene="ccdB"
                     /product="CcdB, a bacterial toxin that poisons DNA gyrase"
                     /label=ccdB
                     /note="Plasmids containing the ccdB gene cannot be
                     propagated in standard E. coli strains."
                     /translation="MQFKVYTYKRESRYRLFVDVQSDIIDTPGRRMVIPLASARLLSDK
                     VSRELYPVVHIGDESWRMMTTDMASVPVSVIGEEVADLSHRENDIKNAINLMFWGI"
     primer_bind     complement(1342..1361)
                     /label=ccdB-fwd
                     /note="ccdB gene, forward primer"
     misc_RNA        1872..1947
                     /label=gRNA scaffold
                     /note="guide RNA scaffold for the Streptococcus pyogenes
                     CRISPR/Cas9 system"
     promoter        2095..2186
                     /gene="bla"
                     /label=AmpR promoter
ORIGIN
        1 gccttgacgg caaaatccct taacgtgagt tttcgttcca ctgagcgtca gaccccgtag
       61 aaaagatcaa aggatcttct tgagatcctt tttttctgcg cgtaatctgc tgcttgcaaa
      121 caaaaaaacc accgctacca gcggtggttt gtttgccgga tcaagagcta ctaactcttt
      181 ttccgaaggt aactggcttc agcagagcgc agataccaaa tactgttctt ctagtgtagc
      241 cgtagttagg ccaccacttc aagaactctg tagcaccgcc tacatacctc gctctgctaa
      301 tcctgttacc agtggctgct gccagtggcg ataagtcgtg tcttaccggg ttggactcaa
      361 gacgatagtt accggataag gcgcagcggt cgggctgaac ggggggttcg tgctcacagc
      421 ccagcttgga gcgaacgacc tacaccgaac tgagatacct acagcgtgag ctatgagaaa
      481 gcgccacgct tcccgaaggg agaaaggcgg acaggtatcc ggtaagcggc agggtcggaa
      541 caggagagcg cacgagggag cttccagggg gaaacgcctg gtatctttat agtcctgtcg
      601 ggtttcgcca cctctgactt gagcgtcgat ttttgtgatg ctcgtcaggg gggcggagcc
      661 tatggaaaaa cgccagcaac gcggcctttt tacggttcct ggccttttgc tggccttttg
      721 ctcacatgtt ctttcctgcg ttatcccctg attctgtgga taaccgtatt accgcctttg
      781 agtgagctga taccgctcgc cgcagccgaa cgaccgagcg cagcgagtca gtgagcgagg
      841 aagcggaaga gcgcccacct gcaacgccgg gaccaagccc gttattctga cagttctggt
      901 gctcaacaca tttatattta tcaaggagca cattgttact cactgctagg agggaatcga
      961 actaggaata ttgatcagag gaactacgag agagctgaag ataactgccc tctagctctc
     1021 actgatctgg gtcgcatagt gagatgcagc ccacgtgagt tcagcaacgg tctagcgctg
     1081 ggcttttagg cccgcatgat cgggcttttg tcgggtggtc gacgtgttca cgattgggga
     1141 gagcaacgca gcagttcctc ttagtttagt cccacctcgc ctgtccagca gagttctgac
     1201 cggtttataa actcgcttgc tgcatcagac ttggagacgt tatattcccc agaacatcag
     1261 gttaatggcg tttttgatgt cattttcgcg gtggctgaga tcagccactt cttccccgat
     1321 aacggaaacc ggcacactgg ccatatcggt ggtcatcatg cgccagcttt catccccgat
     1381 atgcaccacc gggtaaagtt cacgggagac tttatctgac agcagacgtg cactggccag
     1441 ggggatcacc atccgtcgcc cgggcgtgtc aataatatca ctctgtacat ccacaaacag
     1501 acgataacgg ctctctcttt tataggtgta aaccttaaac tgcatttcac cagcccctgt
     1561 tctcgtcagc aaaagagccg ttcatttcaa taaaccgggc gacctcagcc atcccttcct
     1621 gattttccgc tttccagcgt tcggcacgca gacgacgggc ttcattctgc atggttgtgc
     1681 ttaccagacc ggagatattg acatcatata tgccttgagc aactgatagc tgtcgctgtc
     1741 aactgtcact gtaatacgct gcttcatagc atacctcctt ttgacatact tcgggtatac
     1801 atatcagtat atattcttat accgcaaaaa tcagcgcgca aatacgcata ctgttatctg
     1861 gcttcgtctc agttttagag ctagaaatag caagttaaaa taaggctagt ccgttatcaa
     1921 cttgaaaaag tggcaccgag tcggtgcttt ttttcgcgta gtcctcggta atatcgcaga
     1981 acaaaagtac ctgatatcga gtgtacttca agtcacaccg gcgagtgact agcaggtgat
     2041 gaaaagcctt agggtcaggt ggcacttttc ggggaaatgt gcgatgaacc cctatttgtt
     2101 tatttttcta aatacattca aatatgtatc cgctaatgag acaataaccc tgataaatgc
     2161 ttcaattata ttgaaaaagg aagagtatga gtatccaaca tttccgtgtc gcccttattc
     2221 ccttttttgc ggccttctgc cttcctgttt ttgctcaccc agaaacgctg gtgaaagtaa
     2281 aagatgctga agatcagttg ggtgcccgag tgggttacat tgaactggat ctcaacagcg
     2341 gcaaaatctt agagagtttt cgccccgaag aacgcttccc aatgatgagc actttcaaag
     2401 ttctgctatg tggcgcggtg ttatcccgta ttgatgctgg gcaagagcaa ctcggtcgcc
     2461 gcatacacta ttctcagaat gacttggttg agtattcacc agtcacagaa aagcatctta
     2521 cggatggcat gacagtaaga gaattatgta gtgctgccat aaccatgagt gataacactg
     2581 cggccaactt acttctgaca acgattggag gaccgaagga gctaaccgct tttttgcaca
     2641 acatggggga tcatgtaact cgccttgatc gttgggaacc ggagctgaat gaagccatac
     2701 caaacgacga gcgtgacacc acgatgcctg tagcaatggc aacaactctc cgcaaactat
     2761 taactggcga actacttact cttgcttcac gccagcaact cattgactgg atggaggcgg
     2821 acaaagttgc aggaccactt ctgcgctcgg cacttccggc tggctggttt attgctgata
     2881 aatctggagc cggtgagcgt gggtctcgcg gtatcattgc agcactgggg ccagatggta
     2941 agccctcccg tatcgtagtt atctacacga cggggagtca ggcaactatg gatgaacgaa
     3001 atagacagat cgctgagata ggtgcctcac tgattaagca ttggtaactg tcagacgaag
     3061 ggaaataaat agtagcccgc ctgatgtgcg ggcttttttt tggtggtggt taccagtgtc
     3121 gcttagctac cgtaggtcct cttaggcggt ccgattagcg acatagtcat caat
//
