[The description below was written by a language model from this plasmid's Addgene catalogue record and the feature table of its GenBank file.]
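Description:
pMOD_C2518 is a small (3,174 bp) high-copy E. coli cloning plasmid that serves as a "Module C" entry vector in a modular plant genome-engineering toolkit, built on the pMOD_C0000 backbone and classed as a CRISPR vector. It replicates from a ColE1/pUC-type origin and is selected with ampicillin. The feature table annotates only the AmpR promoter and not the bla coding sequence, so the annotation of the resistance cassette is incomplete. Because the plasmid carries the ccdB gene, whose product poisons DNA gyrase, it has to be maintained in a ccdB-tolerant strain.

The payload is a single guide RNA expression unit for plants. According to the catalogue entry, a TaU6 promoter (by its name, presumably a wheat U6 RNA polymerase III promoter, though the record lists the insert only as synthetic) drives the cassette and a Pol III terminator ends it. Neither element is annotated in the feature table. Between them sits a ccdB counter-selection cassette flanked by Esp3I sites, followed by the Streptococcus pyogenes Cas9 gRNA scaffold. Esp3I is a type IIS enzyme, so digestion releases ccdB and allows a spacer to be ligated directly upstream of the scaffold. Clones that retain the toxin gene are eliminated when transformed into ordinary E. coli strains, which enriches for correct inserts. The construct also includes a BaeI site intended for cloning a gene-targeting (GT) donor template, so a guide and a repair template can be carried on the same module. Once loaded, the module is meant to be combined with other toolkit modules into a final plant transformation vector, although the record itself does not detail the assembly step.
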