Addgene plasmid #91087: pMOD_C2518
Purpose: Module C, Promoter: TaU6, Gene: Esp3I ccdb cassette for single gRNA spacer cloning (+ BaeI site for GT donor cloning), Terminator: Pol III
Depositing lab: Daniel Voytas. Depositing organization: University of Minnesota. Publication: A multi-purpose toolkit to enable advanced genome engineering in plants. Cermak T, Curtin SJ, Gil-Humanes J, Cegan R, Kono TJY, Konecna E, Belanto JJ, Starker CG, Mathre JW, Greenstein RL, Voytas DF. Plant Cell. 2017 May 18. pii: tpc.00922.2016. doi: 10.1105/tpc.16.00922. PubMed 28522548.
Backbone
  Vector backbone: pMOD_C0000
  Vector type: CRISPR
Growth in bacteria
  Bacterial resistance: Ampicillin, 100 μg/mL
  Growth temperature: 37°C
  Growth strain: ccdB Survival
  Copy number: High Copy
Gene/Insert
  Gene/Insert name: Esp3I ccdb cassette for single gRNA spacer cloning (+ BaeI site for GT donor cloning)
  Species: Synthetic
  Promoter: TaU6
  Cloning method: Gibson Cloning
  Sequencing primers: 5′ unknown
Terms and licenses: Academic/Nonprofit Terms; Industry Terms: Not Available to Industry
How to cite: pMOD_C2518 was a gift from Daniel Voytas (Addgene plasmid # 91087 ; http://n2t.net/addgene:91087 ; RRID:Addgene_91087)
